Addgene plasmid #174039: pU6-tmpknot-GG-acceptor
Purpose: (Empty Backbone) Prime editing in mammalian cells
Depositing lab: David Liu. Depositing organization: Broad Institute. Publication: Engineered pegRNAs improve prime editing efficiency. Nelson JW, Randolph PB, Shen SP, Everette KA, Chen PJ, Anzalone AV, An M, Newby GA, Chen JC, Hsu A, Liu DR. Nat Biotechnol. 2021 Oct 4. pii: 10.1038/s41587-021-01039-7. doi: 10.1038/s41587-021-01039-7. PubMed 34608327.
Backbone
  Vector backbone: pBR322
  Backbone size (bp): 3052
  Vector type: Mammalian Expression
  Promoter: hU6
Growth in bacteria
  Bacterial resistance: Ampicillin, 100 μg/mL
  Growth temperature: 37°C
  Growth strain: DH5alpha
  Copy number: High Copy
Terms and licenses: Academic/Nonprofit Terms; Industry Terms: Not Available to Industry
How to cite: pU6-tmpknot-GG-acceptor was a gift from David Liu (Addgene plasmid # 174039 ; http://n2t.net/addgene:174039 ; RRID:Addgene_174039)
