[The description below was written by a language model from this plasmid's Addgene catalogue record and pLannotate feature annotations shown in this document.]
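Description:
pU6-tmpknot-GG-acceptor is a compact (about 3.05 kb) empty-backbone plasmid for expressing engineered prime editing guide RNAs (pegRNAs) in mammalian cells. It is catalogued as a pBR322-derived mammalian expression vector. It is propagated in E. coli at high copy from a ColE1/pUC-type origin and is selected with ampicillin through a β-lactamase gene driven by its native bla promoter. No mammalian selection marker or reporter is annotated, so the plasmid appears suited to transient delivery alongside a separately supplied prime editor.

The functional region begins with the human U6 promoter, an RNA polymerase III promoter commonly used to drive small RNAs such as guide RNAs. Downstream, in the opposite orientation, sits a bacterial cassette made of a PLtetO-1 promoter fragment, the mRFP1 coding sequence and the tonB terminator. The "GG-acceptor" name suggests that this cassette is a Golden Gate dropout stuffer. On that reading, assembling the spacer, scaffold and 3' extension of a pegRNA would displace mRFP1, so correct clones could be told apart from red parental colonies. However, the Type IIS restriction sites themselves are not annotated in the feature table.

Immediately after the stuffer lies a structured RNA element annotated as a gag/pol translational readthrough pseudoknot, which corresponds to the "tmpknot" in the name. Placed there, it would be appended to the 3' end of the inserted pegRNA. This fits the associated work on engineered pegRNAs, in which structured 3' motifs are added to improve prime editing efficiency. A short attB1 fragment upstream of U6 appears to be a cloning remnant. The record does not annotate a Pol III terminator.
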