Features (pLannotate 1.2.2; 9 found; start..end, strand, type, name):
     13..30      +  protein_bind   attB1 (fragment): mutant version of attB; recombination site for the Gateway® BP reaction BP Clonase™
     82..322     +  promoter       U6 promoter: RNA polymerase III promoter for human U6 snRNA
    340..371     -  terminator     tonB terminator: bidirectional E. coli tonB-P14 transcription terminator
    388..1065    -  CDS            mRFP1: monomeric derivative of DsRed (Campbell et al., 2002)
   1091..1144    -  promoter       PLtetO-1 promoter (fragment): modified phage lambda PL promoter with tet operator sites (Lutz and Bujard, 1997)
   1138..1199    +  ncRNA          GP knot1: Accession: RF01073 - Gag/pol translational readthrough site
   1303..1891    -  rep_origin     ori: high-copy-number ColE1/pMB1/pBR322/pUC origin of replication
   2062..2922    -  CDS            AmpR: β-lactamase; bla; confers resistance to ampicillin, carbenicillin, and related antibiotics
   2923..3027    -  promoter       AmpR promoter: bla
>Addgene plasmid #174039 | pU6-tmpknot-GG-acceptor | addgene full sequence | sequence record 340028 | Addgene NGS Result
GACGTCGCTAGCTGTACAAAAAAGCAGGCTTTAAAGGAACCAATTCAGTCGACTGGATCCGGTACCAAGG
TCGGGCAGGAAGAGGGCCTATTTCCCATGATTCCTTCATATTTGCATATACGATACAAGGCTGTTAGAGA
GATAATTAGAATTAATTTGACTGTAAACACAAAGATATTAGTACAAAATACGTGACGTAGAAAGTAATAA
TTTCTTGGGTAGTTTGCAGTTTTAAAATTATGTTTTAAAATGGACTATCATATGCTTACCGTAACTTGAA
AGTATTTCGATTTCTTGGCTTTATATATCTTGTGGAAAGGACGAAACACCCGAGACCGTAGTCAAAAGCC
TCCGGTCGGAGGCTTTTGACTTGGCTGAGGAGTGCCATTAAGCACCGGTGGAGTGACGACCTTCAGCACG
TTCGTACTGTTCAACGATGGTGTAGTCTTCGTTGTGGGAGGTGATGTCCAGTTTGATGTCGGTTTTGTAA
GCACCCGGCAGCTGAACCGGTTTTTTAGCCATGTAGGTGGTTTTAACTTCAGCGTCGTAGTGACCACCGT
CTTTCAGTTTCAGACGCATTTTGATTTCACCTTTCAGAGCACCGTCTTCCGGGTACATACGTTCGGTGGA
AGCTTCCCAACCCATGGTTTTTTTCTGCATAACCGGACCGTCGGACGGGAAGTTGGTACCACGCAGTTTA
ACTTTGTAGATGAACTCACCGTCTTGCAGGGAGGAGTCCTGGGTAACGGTAACAACACCACCGTCTTCGA
AGTTCATAACACGTTCCCATTTGAAACCTTCCGGGAAGGACAGTTTCAGGTAGTCCGGGATGTCAGCCGG
GTGTTTAACGTAAGCTTTGGAACCGTACTGGAACTGCGGGGACAGGATGTCCCAAGCGAACGGCAGCGGA
CCACCTTTGGTAACTTTCAGTTTAGCGGTCTGGGTACCTTCGTACGGACGACCTTCACCTTCACCTTCGA
TTTCGAACTCGTGACCGTTAACGGAACCTTCCATACGAACTTTGAAACGCATGAACTCTTTGATAACGTC
TTCGCTACTCGCCATAGATCATTTCTCCTCTTTCAGATCCGTGCTCAGTATCTCTATCACTGATAGGGAT
GTCAATCTCTATCACTGATAGGGAGGTCTCGTCAGGAGCCCCCCCCCTGAACCCAGGATAACCCTCAAAG
TCGGGGGGCTTTTTTTAAGCTTGGGCCGCTCGAGGTACCTCTCTACATATGACATGTGAGCAAAAGGCCA
GCAAAAGGCCAGGAACCGTAAAAAGGCCGCGTTGCTGGCGTTTTTCCATAGGCTCCGCCCCCCTGACGAG
CATCACAAAAATCGACGCTCAAGTCAGAGGTGGCGAAACCCGACAGGACTATAAAGATACCAGGCGTTTC
CCCCTGGAAGCTCCCTCGTGCGCTCTCCTGTTCCGACCCTGCCGCTTACCGGATACCTGTCCGCCTTTCT
CCCTTCGGGAAGCGTGGCGCTTTCTCATAGCTCACGCTGTAGGTATCTCAGTTCGGTGTAGGTCGTTCGC
TCCAAGCTGGGCTGTGTGCACGAACCCCCCGTTCAGCCCGACCGCTGCGCCTTATCCGGTAACTATCGTC
TTGAGTCCAACCCGGTAAGACACGACTTATCGCCACTGGCAGCAGCCACTGGTAACAGGATTAGCAGAGC
GAGGTATGTAGGCGGTGCTACAGAGTTCTTGAAGTGGTGGCCTAACTACGGCTACACTAGAAGAACAGTA
TTTGGTATCTGCGCTCTGCTGAAGCCAGTTACCTTCGGAAAAAGAGTTGGTAGCTCTTGATCCGGCAAAC
AAACCACCGCTGGTAGCGGTGGTTTTTTTGTTTGCAAGCAGCAGATTACGCGCAGAAAAAAAGGATCTCA
AGAAGATCCTTTGATCTTTTCTACGGGGTCTGACGCTCAGTGGAACGAAAACTTACGTTAAGGGATTTTG
GTCATGAGATTATCAAAAAGGATCTTCACCTAGATCCTTTTAAATTAAAAATGAAGTTTTAAATCAATCT
AAAGTATATATGAGTAAACTTGGTCTGACAGTTACCAATGCTTAATCAGTGAGGCACCTATCTCAGCGAT
CTGTCTATTTCGTTCATCCATAGTTGCCTGACTCCCCGTCGTGTAGATAACTACGATACGGGAGGGCTTA
CCATCTGGCCCCAGTGCTGCAATGATACCGCGAGATCCACGCTCACCGGCTCCAGATTTATCAGCAATAA
ACCAGCCAGCCGGAAGGGCCGAGCGCAGAAGTGGTCCTGCAACTTTATCCGCCTCCATCCAGTCTATTAA
TTGTTGCCGGGAAGCTAGAGTAAGTAGTTCGCCAGTTAATAGTTTGCGCAACGTTGTTGCCATTGCTACA
GGCATCGTGGTGTCACGCTCGTCGTTTGGTATGGCTTCATTCAGCTCCGGTTCCCAACGATCAAGGCGAG
TTACATGATCCCCCATGTTGTGCAAAAAAGCGGTTAGCTCCTTCGGTCCTCCGATCGTTGTCAGAAGTAA
GTTGGCCGCAGTGTTATCACTCATGGTTATGGCAGCACTGCATAATTCTCTTACTGTCATGCCATCCGTA
AGATGCTTTTCTGTGACTGGTGAGTACTCAACCAAGTCATTCTGAGAATAGTGTATGCGGCGACCGAGTT
GCTCTTGCCCGGCGTCAATACGGGATAATACCGCGCCACATAGCAGAACTTTAAAAGTGCTCATCATTGG
AAAACGTTCTTCGGGGCGAAAACTCTCAAGGATCTTACCGCTGTTGAGATCCAGTTCGATGTAACCCACT
CGTGCACCCAACTGATCTTCAGCATCTTTTACTTTCACCAGCGTTTCTGGGTGAGCAAAAACAGGAAGGC
AAAATGCCGCAAAAAAGGGAATAAGGGCGACACGGAAATGTTGAATACTCATACTCTTCCTTTTTCAATA
TTATTGAAGCATTTATCAGGGTTATTGTCTCATGAGCGGATACATATTTGAATGTATTTAGAAAAATAAA
CAAATAGGGGTTCCGCGCACATTTCCCCGAAAAGTGCCACCT
